Addgene plasmid #216705: 2CT-PacerRH K534N,R623T,R628K
Purpose: Bacterial protein expression of Pacer RH domain mutant
Depositing lab: James Hurley. Depositing organization: University of California, Berkeley. Publication: A RAB7A phosphoswitch coordinates Rubicon Homology protein regulation of Parkin-dependent mitophagy. Tudorica DA, Basak B, Puerta Cordova AS, Khuu G, Rose K, Lazarou M, Holzbaur ELF, Hurley JH. J Cell Biol. 2024 Jul 1;223(7):e202309015. doi: 10.1083/jcb.202309015. Epub 2024 May 10. PubMed 38728007.
Backbone
  Vector backbone: 2CT
  Vector type: Bacterial Expression
Growth in bacteria
  Bacterial resistance: Ampicillin, 100 μg/mL
  Growth temperature: 37°C
  Growth strain: DH5alpha
  Copy number: Low Copy
Gene/Insert
  Gene/Insert name: Pacer
  Species: H. sapiens (human)
  Mutation: K534N, R623T, R628K
  Entrez Gene: RUBCNL (a.k.a. C13orf18, KIAA0226L, PACER)
  Tag / fusion protein: MBP (N terminal on insert)
  Cloning method: Ligation Independent Cloning
Terms and licenses: Academic/Nonprofit Terms; Industry Terms: Not Available to Industry
How to cite: 2CT-PacerRH K534N,R623T,R628K was a gift from James Hurley (Addgene plasmid # 216705)
