[The description below was written by a language model from this plasmid's Addgene catalogue record and pLannotate feature annotations shown in this document.]
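Description:
2CT-PacerRH K534N,R623T,R628K is a bacterial expression plasmid built on the 2CT ligation-independent cloning backbone, designed to produce a mutant form of the Rubicon Homology (RH) domain of human Pacer (RUBCNL, also known as C13orf18/KIAA0226L). In the depositor's 6,673 bp sequence, the plasmid carries a ColE1/pMB1-type origin together with the rop gene and the bom mobility region, consistent with its catalogued low-copy status, and is selected through a β-lactamase gene conferring ampicillin resistance. Residual fragments of the tetracycline resistance gene and its promoter flank the expression cassette and reflect the pBR322-derived ancestry of the backbone rather than a functional marker.

The expression cassette is driven by a T7 promoter with the phage T7 gene 10 ribosome binding site, so expression requires a host that supplies T7 RNA polymerase. The open reading frame encodes an N-terminal 6xHis tag, a cytosolic maltose binding protein lacking its signal sequence, a TEV protease site, and then a fragment of RUBCNL of about 720 bp corresponding to the RH domain, followed by a T7 terminator. The His and MBP tags aid solubility and affinity purification, and TEV cleavage allows them to be removed. The insert carries the substitutions K534N, R623T and R628K. The record does not state their functional effect, although the associated work concerns RAB7A regulation of RH-domain proteins in Parkin-dependent mitophagy.

The repository's 4,730 nt sequencing result does not match this design. It annotates a Tn5 transposase, mosaic ends, an R6K γ origin, oriT and a spectinomycin/streptomycin marker, with no Pacer, MBP or T7 elements, so it appears to represent a different construct.
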