Features (pLannotate 1.2.2; 17 found; start..end, strand, type, name):
    104..208     +  promoter       AmpR promoter: bla
    209..1069    +  CDS            AmpR: β-lactamase; bla; confers resistance to ampicillin, carbenicillin, and related antibiotics
   1240..1828    +  rep_origin     ori: high-copy-number ColE1/pMB1/pBR322/pUC origin of replication
   2014..2156    -  misc_feature   bom: basis of mobility region from pBR322
   2258..2449    -  CDS            rop: Rop protein, which maintains plasmids at low copy number; rop
   2466..2846    +  CDS            YPB1_ECOLX: Protein predicted: Swiss-Prot protein existence level 4. From Escherichia coli.
   3088..3988    -  CDS            TcR (fragment): tetracycline efflux protein; tet; confers resistance to tetracycline
   4010..4028    +  promoter       T7 promoter: promoter for bacteriophage T7 RNA polymerase
   4117..4139    +  RBS            RBS: efficient ribosome binding site from bacteriophage T7 gene 10 (Olins and Rangwala, 1989)
   4159..4176    +  CDS            6xHis: 6xHis affinity tag
   4186..5286    +  CDS            MBP: maltose binding protein from E. coli; malE (mutated); This version of the gene does not encode a signal sequence, so MBP will remain in the cytosol.
   5341..5357    +  CDS            TEV site (fragment): tobacco etch virus (TEV) protease recognition and cleavage site
   5368..6087    +  CDS            RUBCNL (fragment): PACER_HUMAN - Also known as C13orf18 From Homo sapiens (Human).
   6166..6215    +  CDS            SET1 (fragment): solubility-enhancement tag derived from T7 phage gene 10B
   6223..6270    +  terminator     T7 terminator: transcription terminator for bacteriophage T7 RNA polymerase
   6296..6588    -  CDS            TcR (fragment): tetracycline efflux protein; tet; confers resistance to tetracycline
   6636..6664    -  promoter       tet promoter: E. coli promoter for tetracycline efflux protein gene
>Addgene plasmid #216705 | 2CT-PacerRH K534N,R623T,R628K | depositor full sequence | sequence record 422730 | 2CT-PacerRH K534N,R623T,R628K sequence 6673 bps
TTCTTGAAGACGAAAGGGCCTCGTGATACGCCTATTTTTATAGGTTAATGTCATGATAATAATGGTTTCT
TAGACGTCAGGTGGCACTTTTCGGGGAAATGTGCGCGGAACCCCTATTTGTTTATTTTTCTAAATACATT
CAAATATGTATCCGCTCATGAGACAATAACCCTGATAAATGCTTCAATAACATTGAAAAAGGAAGAGTAT
GAGTATTCAACATTTCCGTGTCGCCCTTATTCCCTTTTTTGCGGCATTTTGCCTTCCTGTTTTTGCTCAC
CCAGAAACGCTGGTGAAAGTAAAAGATGCTGAAGATCAGTTGGGTGCACGAGTGGGTTACATCGAACTGG
ATCTCAACAGCGGTAAGATCCTTGAGAGTTTTCGCCCCGAAGAACGTTTTCCAATGATGAGCACTTTTAA
AGTTCTGCTATGTGGCGCGGTATTATCCCGTGTTGACGCCGGGCAAGAGCAACTCGGTCGCCGCATACAC
TATTCTCAGAATGACTTGGTTGAGTACTCACCAGTCACAGAAAAGCATCTTACGGATGGCATGACAGTAA
GAGAATTATGCAGTGCTGCCATAACCATGAGTGATAACACTGCGGCCAACTTACTTCTGACAACGATCGG
AGGACCGAAGGAGCTAACCGCTTTTTTGCACAACATGGGGGATCATGTAACTCGCCTTGATCGTTGGGAA
CCGGAGCTGAATGAAGCCATACCAAACGACGAGCGTGACACCACGATGCCTGCAGCAATGGCAACAACGT
TGCGCAAACTATTAACTGGCGAACTACTTACTCTAGCTTCCCGGCAACAATTAATAGACTGGATGGAGGC
GGATAAAGTTGCAGGACCACTTCTGCGCTCGGCCCTTCCGGCTGGCTGGTTTATTGCTGATAAATCTGGA
GCCGGTGAGCGTGGGTCTCGCGGTATCATTGCAGCACTGGGGCCAGATGGTAAGCCCTCCCGTATCGTAG
TTATCTACACGACGGGGAGTCAGGCAACTATGGATGAACGAAATAGACAGATCGCTGAGATAGGTGCCTC
ACTGATTAAGCATTGGTAACTGTCAGACCAAGTTTACTCATATATACTTTAGATTGATTTAAAACTTCAT
TTTTAATTTAAAAGGATCTAGGTGAAGATCCTTTTTGATAATCTCATGACCAAAATCCCTTAACGTGAGT
TTTCGTTCCACTGAGCGTCAGACCCCGTAGAAAAGATCAAAGGATCTTCTTGAGATCCTTTTTTTCTGCG
CGTAATCTGCTGCTTGCAAACAAAAAAACCACCGCTACCAGCGGTGGTTTGTTTGCCGGATCAAGAGCTA
CCAACTCTTTTTCCGAAGGTAACTGGCTTCAGCAGAGCGCAGATACCAAATACTGTCCTTCTAGTGTAGC
CGTAGTTAGGCCACCACTTCAAGAACTCTGTAGCACCGCCTACATACCTCGCTCTGCTAATCCTGTTACC
AGTGGCTGCTGCCAGTGGCGATAAGTCGTGTCTTACCGGGTTGGACTCAAGACGATAGTTACCGGATAAG
GCGCAGCGGTCGGGCTGAACGGGGGGTTCGTGCACACAGCCCAGCTTGGAGCGAACGACCTACACCGAAC
TGAGATACCTACAGCGTGAGCTATGAGAAAGCGCCACGCTTCCCGAAGGGAGAAAGGCGGACAGGTATCC
GGTAAGCGGCAGGGTCGGAACAGGAGAGCGCACGAGGGAGCTTCCAGGGGGAAACGCCTGGTATCTTTAT
AGTCCTGTCGGGTTTCGCCACCTCTGACTTGAGCGTCGATTTTTGTGATGCTCGTCAGGGGGGCGGAGCC
TATGGAAAAACGCCAGCAACGCGGCCTTTTTACGGTTCCTGGCCTTTTGCTGGCCTTTTGCTCACATGTT
CTTTCCTGCGTTATCCCCTGATTCTGTGGATAACCGTATTACCGCCTTTGAGTGAGCTGATACCGCTCGC
CGCAGCCGAACGACCGAGCGCAGCGAGTCAGTGAGCGAGGAAGCGGAAGAGCGCCTGATGCGGTATTTTC
TCCTTACGCATCTGTGCGGTATTTCACACCGCATATATGGTGCACTCTCAGTACAATCTGCTCTGATGCC
GCATAGTTAAGCCAGTATACACTCCGCTATCGCTACGTGACTGGGTCATGGCTGCGCCCCGACACCCGCC
AACACCCGCTGACGCGCCCTGACGGGCTTGTCTGCTCCCGGCATCCGCTTACAGACAAGCTGTGACCGTC
TCCGGGAGCTGCATGTGTCAGAGGTTTTCACCGTCATCACCGAAACGCGCGAGGCAGCTGCGGTAAAGCT
CATCAGCGTGGTCGTGAAGCGATTCACAGATGTCTGCCTGTTCATCCGCGTCCAGCTCGTTGAGTTTCTC
CAGAAGCGTTAATGTCTGGCTTCTGATAAAGCGGGCCATGTTAAGGGCGGTTTTTTCCTGTTTGGTCACT
GATGCCTCCGTGTAAGGGGGATTTCTGTTCATGGGGGTAATGATACCGATGAAACGAGAGAGGATGCTCA
CGATACGGGTTACTGATGATGAACATGCCCGGTTACTGGAACGTTGTGAGGGTAAACAACTGGCGGTATG
GATGCGGCGGGACCAGAGAAAAATCACTCAGGGTCAATGCCAGCGCTTCGTTAATACAGATGTAGGTGTT
CCACAGGGTAGCCAGCAGCATCCTGCGATGCAGATCCGGAACATAATGGTGCAGGGCGCTGACTTCCGCG
TTTCCAGACTTTACGAAACACGGAAACCGAAGACCATTCATGTTGTTGCTCAGGTCGCAGACGTTTTGCA
GCAGCAGTCGCTTCACGTTCGCTCGCGTATCGGTGATTCATTCTGCTAACCAGTAAGGCAACCCCGCCAG
CCTAGCCGGGTCCTCAACGACAGGAGCACGATCATGCGCACCCGTGGCCAGGACCCAACGCTGCCCGAGA
TGCGCCGCGTGCGGCTGCTGGAGATGGCGGACGCGATGGATATGTTCTGCCAAGGGTTGGTTTGCGCATT
CACAGTTCTCCGCAAGAATTGATTGGCTCCAATTCTTGGAGTGGTGAATCCGTTAGCGAGGTGCCGCCGG
CTTCCATTCAGGTCGAGGTGGCCCGGCTCCATGCACCGCGACGCAACGCGGGGAGGCAGACAAGGTATAG
GGCGGCGCCTACAATCCATGCCAACCCGTTCCATGTGCTCGCCGAGGCGGCATAAATCGCCGTGACGATC
AGCGGTCCAGTGATCGAAGTTAGGCTGGTAAGAGCCGCGAGCGATCCTTGAAGCTGTCCCTGATGGTCGT
CATCTACCTGCCTGGACAGCATGGCCTGCAACGCGGGCATCCCGATGCCGCCGGAAGCGAGAAGAATCAT
AATGGGGAAGGCCATCCAGCCTCGCGTCGCGAACGCCAGCAAGACGTAGCCCAGCGCGTCGGCCGCCATG
CCGGCGATAATGGCCTGCTTCTCGCCGAAACGTTTGGTGGCGGGACCAGTGACGAAGGCTTGAGCGAGGG
CGTGCAAGATTCCGAATACCGCAAGCGACAGGCCGATCATCGTCGCGCTCCAGCGAAAGCGGTCCTCGCC
GAAAATGACCCAGAGCGCTGCCGGCACCTGTCCTACGAGTTGCATGATAAAGAAGACAGTCATAAGTGCG
GCGACGATAGTCATGCCCCGCGCCCACCGGAAGGAGCTGACTGGGTTGAAGGCTCTCAAGGGCATCGGTC
GACGCTCTCCCTTATGCGACTCCTGCATTAGGAAGCAGCCCAGTAGTAGGTTGAGGCCGTTGAGCACCGC
CGCCGCAAGGAATGGTGCATGCAAGGAGATGGCGCCCAACAGTCCCCCGGCCACGGGGCCTGCCACCATA
CCCACGCCGAAACAAGCGCTCATGAGCCCGAAGTGGCGAGCCCGATCTTCCCCATCGGTGATGTCGGCGA
TATAGGCGCCAGCAACCGCACCTGTGGCGCCGGTGATGCCGGCCACGATGCGTCCGGCGTAGAGGATCGA
GATCTCGATCCCGCGAAATTAATACGACTCACTATAGGGAGACCACAACGGTTTCCCTCTAGTGCCGGCT
CCGGAGAGCTCTTTAATTAAGCGGCCGCCCTGCAGGACTCGAGTTCTAGAAATAATTTTGTTTAACTTTA
AGAAGGAGATATACATATGAAATCTTCTCACCATCACCATCACCATGGTTCTTCTATGAAAATCGAAGAA
GGTAAACTGGTAATCTGGATTAACGGCGATAAAGGCTATAACGGTCTCGCTGAAGTCGGTAAGAAATTCG
AGAAAGATACCGGAATTAAAGTCACCGTTGAGCATCCGGATAAACTGGAAGAGAAATTCCCACAGGTTGC
GGCAACTGGCGATGGCCCTGACATTATCTTCTGGGCACACGACCGCTTTGGTGGCTACGCTCAATCTGGC
CTGTTGGCTGAAATCACCCCGGACAAAGCGTTCCAGGACAAGCTGTATCCGTTTACCTGGGATGCCGTAC
GTTACAACGGCAAGCTGATTGCTTACCCGATCGCTGTTGAAGCGTTATCGCTGATTTATAACAAAGATCT
GCTGCCGAACCCGCCAAAAACCTGGGAAGAGATCCCGGCGCTGGATAAAGAACTGAAAGCGAAAGGTAAG
AGCGCGCTGATGTTCAACCTGCAAGAACCGTACTTCACCTGGCCGCTGATTGCTGCTGACGGGGGTTATG
CGTTCAAGTATGAAAACGGCAAGTACGACATTAAAGACGTGGGCGTGGATAACGCTGGCGCGAAAGCGGG
TCTGACCTTCCTGGTTGACCTGATTAAAAACAAACACATGAATGCAGACACCGATTACTCCATCGCAGAA
GCTGCCTTTAATAAAGGCGAAACAGCGATGACCATCAACGGCCCGTGGGCATGGTCCAACATCGACACCA
GCAAAGTGAATTATGGTGTAACGGTACTGCCGACCTTCAAGGGTCAACCATCCAAACCGTTCGTTGGCGT
GCTGAGCGCAGGTATTAACGCCGCCAGTCCGAACAAAGAGCTGGCAAAAGAGTTCCTCGAAAACTATCTG
CTGACTGATGAAGGTCTGGAAGCGGTTAATAAAGACAAACCGCTGGGTGCCGTAGCGCTGAAGTCTTACG
AGGAAGAGTTGGCGAAAGATCCACGTATTGCCGCCACTATGGAAAACGCCCAGAAAGGTGAAATCATGCC
GAACATCCCGCAGATGTCCGCTTTCTGGTATGCCGTGCGTACTGCGGTGATCAACGCCGCCAGCGGTCGT
CAGACTGTCGATGAAGCCCTGAAAGACGCGCAGACTAATTCGAGCTCGAACAACAACAACAATAACAATA
ACAACAACCTCGGGATCGAGGAAAACCTGTACTTCCAATCCAATGCAAGGGACCTGGTGGTGGCCGCTCA
GAACTTCTTCTGCGCTGGTTGTGGAACCCCTGTGGAGCCTAAGTTCGTGAAGAGACTGCGTTACTGCGAA
TACCTGGGAAAGTACTTCTGCGACTGCTGCCACTCCTACGCTGAGTCTTGCATCCCAGCCCGCATCCTGA
TGATGTGGGACTTCAAGAAGTACTACGTGTCCAACTTCTCTAAGCAGCTGCTGGACAGCATCTGGCACCA
GCCCATCTTCAACCTGCTGAGCATCGGACAGTCCCTGTACGCCAAGGCTAAGGAACTGGACAGAGTGAAG
GAGATCCAGGAACAGCTGTTCCACATCAAGAACCTGCTGAAGACCTGCCGTTTCGCCAACTCTGCTCTGA
AGGAGTTCGAGCAGGTGCCTGGCCACCTGACCGACGAGCTGCACCTGTTCAGCCTGGAAGACCTGGTGAG
AATCAAGAAGGGCCTGCTGGCTCCACTGCTGAAGGACATCCTGAAGGCCAGCCTGGCTCACGTGGCTGGA
TGTGAGCTGTGCCAGGGCAAGGGCTTCATCTGCGAGTTCTGCCAGAACACCACCGTGATCTTCCCCTTCC
AGACTGCTACCTGCCGCACCTGCTCCGCCTGCAAAGCTTGCTTCCACAAGCAGTGCTTCCAGAGCAGCGA
GTGCCCTAGATGTGCCCGTATTACTGCTCGTAGAAAACTCCTGGAAAGTGTCGCCTCCGCCGCCACCATT
GGAAGTGGATAACGGATCCGCGATCGCGGCGCGCCACCTGGTGGCCGGCCGGTACCACGCGTGCGCGCTG
ATCCGGCTGCTAACAAAGCCCGAAAGGAAGCTGAGTTGGCTGCTGCCACCGCTGAGCAATAACTAGCATA
ACCCCTTGGGGCCTCTAAACGGGTCTTGAGGGGTTTTTTGCTGAAAGGAGGAACTATATCCGGATATCCA
CAGGACGGGTGTGGTCGCCATGATCGCGTAGTCGATAGTGGCTCCAAGTAGCGAAGCGAGCAGGACTGGG
CGGCGGCCAAAGCGGTCGGACAGTGCTCCGAGAACGGGTGCGCATAGAAATTGCATCAACGCATATAGCG
CTAGCAGCACGCCATAGTGACTGGCGATGCTGTCGGAATGGACGATATCCCGCAAGAGGCCCGGCAGTAC
CGGCATAACCAAGCCTATGCCTACAGCATCCAGGGTGACGGTGCCGAGGATGACGATGAGCGCATTGTTA
GATTTCATACACGGTGCCTGACTGCGTTAGCAATTTAACTGTGATAAACTACCGCATTAAAGCTTATCGA
TGATAAGCTGTCAAACATGAGAA
