Features (pLannotate 1.2.2; 13 found; start..end, strand, type, name):
   1027..1118    +  promoter       AmpR promoter: bla
   1119..1976    +  CDS            bla: BLAT_ECOLX - Experimental evidence at protein level: Swiss-Prot protein existence level 1. TEM-type are the most prevalent beta-lactamases in enterobacteria; they hydrolyze the beta-lactam bond in susceptible beta-lactam antibiotics, thus conferring resistance to penicillins and cephalosporins. TEM-3 and TEM-4 are capable of hydrolyzing cefotaxime and ceftazidime. TEM-5 is capable of hydrolyzing ceftazidime. TEM-6 is capable of hydrolyzing ceftazidime and aztreonam. TEM-8/CAZ-2, TEM- 16/CAZ-7 and TEM-24/CAZ-6 are markedly active against ceftazidime. IRT- 4 shows resistance to beta-lactamase in
   1983..2022    +  terminator     fd terminator: central terminator from bacteriophage fd (Otsuka and Kunisawa, 1982)
   2170..2278    +  oriT           oriT: incP origin of transfer
   2289..2677    +  rep_origin     R6K γ ori: γ replication origin from E. coli plasmid R6K; requires the R6K initiator protein pi for replication
   2708..2794    -  terminator     rrnB T1 terminator: Escherichia coli rrnB; transcription terminator T1 from the E. coli rrnB gene
   2809..2827    +  misc_feature   Tn5 ME: hyperactive mosaic end for Tn5 transposase recognition (Reznikoff et al., 2004)
   2861..2917    +  misc_feature   MCS: pUC18/19 multiple cloning site
   3098..3154    +  CDS            GmR (fragment): gentamycin acetyltransferase; aacC1; confers resistance to gentamycin
   3161..3952    +  CDS            SmR: aminoglycoside adenylyltransferase (Murphy, 1985); aadA; confers resistance to spectinomycin and streptomycin
   4045..4063    -  misc_feature   Tn5 ME: hyperactive mosaic end for Tn5 transposase recognition (Reznikoff et al., 2004)
   4074..4168    +  terminator     lambda t0 terminator: transcription terminator from phage lambda
   4273..970     +  CDS            Tn5 transposase (across the origin): transposase from the bacterial Tn5 transposon (Reznikoff, 1993)
>Addgene plasmid #216705 | 2CT-PacerRH K534N,R623T,R628K | addgene full sequence | sequence record 438403 | Addgene NGS Result
TCCGGCGGATGCGGATGAAAAAGAAAGCGGCAAATGGCTGGCCGCTGCTGCAACTTCGCGTCTGAGAATG
GGCAGCATGATGAGCAACGTGATTGCGGTGTGCGATCGTGAAGCGGATATTCATGCGTATCTGCAAGATA
AACTGGCCCATAACGAACGTTTTGTGGTGCGTAGCAAACATCCGCGTAAAGATGTGGAAAGCGGCCTGTA
TCTGTATGATCACCTGAAAAACCAGCCGGAACTGGGCGGCTATCAGATTAGCATTCCGCAGAAAGGCGTG
GTGGATAAACGTGGCAAACGTAAAAACCGTCCGGCGCGTAAAGCGAGCCTGAGCCTGCGTAGCGGCCGTA
TTACCCTGAAACAGGGCAACATTACCCTGAACGCGGTGCTGGCCGAAGAAATTAATCCGCCGAAAGGCGA
AACCCCGCTGAAATGGCTGCTGCTGACCAGCGAGCCGGTGGAAAGTCTGGCCCAAGCGCTGCGTGTGATT
GATATTTATACCCATCGTTGGCGCATTGAAGAATTTCACAAAGCGTGGAAAACGGGTGCGGGTGCGGAAC
GTCAGCGTATGGAAGAACCGGATAACCTGGAACGTATGGTGAGCATTCTGAGCTTTGTGGCGGTGCGTCT
GCTGCAACTGCGTGAATCTTTTACTCCGCCGCAAGCACTGCGTGCGCAGGGCCTGCTGAAAGAAGCGGAA
CACGTTGAAAGCCAGAGCGCGGAAACCGTGCTGACCCCGGATGAATGCCAACTGCTGGGCTATCTGGATA
AAGGCAAACGCAAACGCAAAGAAAAAGCGGGCAGCCTGCAATGGGCGTATATGGCGATTGCGCGTCTGGG
CGGCTTTATGGATAGCAAACGTACCGGCATTGCGAGCTGGGGTGCGCTGTGGGAAGGTTGGGAAGCGCTG
CAAAGCAAACTGGATGGCTTTCTGGCCGCGAAAGACCTGATGGCGCAGGGCATTAAAATCTAATCGGCGA
TCGCTAGTAGCCCGCCTAATGAGCGGGCTTTTTTTTAATTCCCCTATTTGTTTATTTTTCTAAATACATT
CAAATATGTATCCGCTCATGAGACAATAACCCTGATAAATGCTTCAATAATATTGAAAAAGGAAGAGTAT
GAGCATTCAGCATTTTCGTGTGGCGCTGATTCCGTTTTTTGCGGCGTTTTGCCTGCCGGTGTTTGCGCAT
CCGGAAACCCTGGTGAAAGTGAAAGATGCGGAAGATCAACTGGGTGCGCGCGTGGGCTATATTGAACTGG
ATCTGAACAGCGGCAAAATTCTGGAATCTTTTCGTCCGGAAGAACGTTTTCCGATGATGAGCACCTTTAA
AGTGCTGCTGTGCGGTGCGGTTCTGAGCCGTGTGGATGCGGGCCAGGAACAACTGGGCCGTCGTATTCAT
TATAGCCAGAACGATCTGGTGGAATATAGCCCGGTGACCGAAAAACATCTGACCGATGGCATGACCGTGC
GTGAACTGTGCAGCGCGGCGATTACCATGAGCGATAACACCGCGGCGAACCTGCTGCTGACGACCATTGG
CGGTCCGAAAGAACTGACCGCGTTTCTGCATAACATGGGCGATCATGTGACCCGTCTGGATCGTTGGGAA
CCGGAACTGAACGAAGCGATTCCGAACGATGAACGTGATACCACCATGCCGGCAGCAATGGCGACCACCC
TGCGTAAACTGCTGACGGGTGAGCTGCTGACCCTGGCAAGCCGCCAGCAACTGATTGATTGGATGGAAGC
GGATAAAGTGGCGGGTCCGCTGCTGCGTAGCGCGCTGCCGGCTGGCTGGTTTATTGCGGATAAAAGCGGT
GCGGGCGAACGTGGCAGCCGTGGCATTATTGCGGCGCTGGGCCCGGATGGTAAACCGAGCCGTATTGTGG
TGATTTATACCACCGGCAGCCAGGCGACGATGGATGAACGTAACCGTCAGATTGCGGAAATTGGCGCGAG
CCTGATTAAACATTGGTAAACCGATACAATTAAAGGCTCCTTTTGGAGCCTTTTTTTTTGGACACGCGTT
TGTCCTTTTCCGCTGCATAACCCTGCTTCGGGGTCATTATAGCGATTTTTTCGGTATATCCATCCTTTTT
CGCACGATATACAGGATTTTGCCAAAGGGTTCGTGTAGACTTTCCTTGGTGTATCCAACGGCGTCAGCCG
GGCAGGATAGGTGAAGTAGGCCCACCCGCGAGCGGGTGTTCCTTCTTCACTGTCCCTTATTCGCACCTGG
CGGTGCTCAACGGGAATCCTGCTCTGCGAGGCTGGCCGTAGGCCGGCCGATCTGAAGATCAGCAGTTCAA
CCTGTTGATAGTACGTACTAAGCTCTCATGTTTCACGTACTAAGCTCTCATGTTTAACGTACTAAGCTCT
CATGTTTAACGAACTAAACCCTCATGGCTAACGTACTAAGCTCTCATGGCTAACGTACTAAGCTCTCATG
TTTCACGTACTAAGCTCTCATGTTTGAACAATAAAATTAATATAAATCAGCAACTTAAATAGCCTCTAAG
GTTTTAAGTTTTATAAGAAAAAAAAGAATATATAAGGCTTTTAAAGCCTTTAAGGTTTAACGGTTGTGGA
CAACAAGCCAGGGATGTAACGCACTGAGAAGCCCTTAGAGCCTCTCAAAGCAATTTTGAGTGACACAGGA
ACACTTAACGGCTGACATGGGGCGCGCCCAGCTGTCTAGGGCGGCGGATTTGTCCTACTCAGGAGAGCGT
TCACCGACAAACAACAGATAAAACGAAAGGCCCAGTCTTTCGACTGAGCCTTTCGTTTTATTTGATGCCT
TTAATTAACTGTCTCTTATACACATCTTTGTGTCTCAGGCCGCCTAGGCCGCGGCCGCGCGAATTCGAGC
TCGGTACCCGGGGATCCTCTAGAGTCGACCTGCAGGCATGCAAGCTTGCGGCCGCCAAAGCCCGCCGAAA
GGCGGGCTTTTCTGTATTTAAATGAACCTTGACCGAACGCAGCGGTGGTAACGGCGCAGTGGCGGTTTTC
ATGGCTTGTTATGACTGTTTTTTTGGGGTACAGTCTATGCCTCGGGCATCCAAGCAGCAAGCGCGTTACG
CCGTGGGTCGATGTTTGATGTTATGGAGCAGCAACGATGTTACGCAGCAGGGCAGTCGCCCTAAAACAAA
GTTAAACATCATGAGGGAAGCGGTGATCGCCGAAGTATCGACTCAACTATCAGAGGTAGTTGGCGTCATC
GAGCGCCATCTCGAACCGACGTTGCTGGCCGTACATTTGTACGGCTCCGCAGTGGATGGCGGCCTGAAGC
CACACAGTGATATTGATTTGCTGGTTACGGTGACCGTAAGGCTTGATGAAACAACGCGGCGAGCTTTGAT
CAACGACCTTTTGGAAACTTCGGCTTCCCCTGGAGAGAGCGAGATTCTCCGCGCTGTAGAAGTCACCATT
GTTGTGCACGACGACATCATTCCGTGGCGTTATCCAGCTAAGCGCGAACTGCAATTTGGAGAATGGCAGC
GCAATGACATTCTTGCAGGTATCTTCGAGCCAGCCACGATCGACATTGATCTGGCTATCTTGCTGACAAA
AGCAAGAGAACATAGCGTTGCCTTGGTAGGTCCAGCGGCGGAGGAACTCTTTGATCCGGTTCCTGAACAG
GATCTATTTGAGGCGCTAAATGAAACCTTAACGCTATGGAACTCGCCGCCCGACTGGGCTGGCGATGAGC
GAAATGTAGTGCTTACGTTGTCCCGCATTTGGTACAGCGCAGTAACCGGCAAAATCGCGCCGAAGGATGT
CGCTGCCGACTGGGCAATGGAGCGCCTGCCGGCCCAGTATCAGCCCGTCATACTTGAAGCTAGACAGGCT
TATCTTGGACAAGAAGAAGATCGCTTGGCCTCGCGCGCAGATCAGTTGGAAGAATTTGTCCACTACGTGA
AAGGCGAGATCACCAAGGTAGTCGGCAAATAAGACAATTGTCTAATTAATTGCGGACCCTAGAGGTCCCC
TTTTTTATTTTAAAAATTTTTTCACAAAACGGTTTACAAGCATAAAATCTCTGAAGATGTGTATAAGAGA
CAGACTAGTCTTGGACTCCTGTTGATAGATCCAGTAATGACCTCAGAACTCCATCTGGATTTGTTCAGAA
CGCTCGGTTGCCGCCGGGCGTTTTTTATTGGTGAGAATCCAGGGGTCCCCTGGTTTAAACTACACAAGTA
GCGTCCTGAACGGAACCTTTCCCGTTTTCCAGAATCTGATGTTCCATGTGACCTCCTAACATGGTAACGT
TCATGATTACCAGTGCACTGCATCGTGCGGCGGATTGGGCGAAAAGCGTGTTTTCTAGTGCTGCGCTGGG
TGATCCGCGTCGTACCGCGCGTCTGGTGAATGTTGCGGCGCAACTGGCCAAATATAGCGGCAAAAGCATT
ACCATTAGCAGCGAAGGCAGCAAAGCCATGCAGGAAGGCGCGTATCGTTTTATTCGTAATCCGAACGTGA
GCGCGGAAGCGATTCGTAAAGCGGGTGCCATGCAGACCGTGAAACTGGCCCAGGAATTTCCGGAACTGCT
GGCAATTGAAGATACCACCTCTCTGAGCTATCGTCATCAGGTGGCGGAAGAACTGGGCAAACTGGGTAGC
ATTCAGGATAAAAGCCGTGGTTGGTGGGTGCATAGCGTGCTGCTGCTGGAAGCGACCACCTTTCGTACCG
TGGGCCTGCTGCATCAAGAATGGTGGATGCGTCCGGATGA
