>Addgene plasmid #216705 | 2CT-PacerRH K534N,R623T,R628K | depositor partial sequence | sequence record 422708 | Pacer RH K534N, R623T, R628K
AGGGACCTGGTGGTGGCCGCTCAGAACTTCTTCTGCGCTGGTTGTGGAACCCCTGTGGAGCCTAAGTTCG
TGAAGAGACTGCGTTACTGCGAATACCTGGGAAAGTACTTCTGCGACTGCTGCCACTCCTACGCTGAGTC
TTGCATCCCAGCCCGCATCCTGATGATGTGGGACTTCAAGAAGTACTACGTGTCCAACTTCTCTAAGCAG
CTGCTGGACAGCATCTGGCACCAGCCCATCTTCAACCTGCTGAGCATCGGACAGTCCCTGTACGCCAAGG
CTAAGGAACTGGACAGAGTGAAGGAGATCCAGGAACAGCTGTTCCACATCAAGAACCTGCTGAAGACCTG
CCGTTTCGCCAACTCTGCTCTGAAGGAGTTCGAGCAGGTGCCTGGCCACCTGACCGACGAGCTGCACCTG
TTCAGCCTGGAAGACCTGGTGAGAATCAAGAAGGGCCTGCTGGCTCCACTGCTGAAGGACATCCTGAAGG
CCAGCCTGGCTCACGTGGCTGGATGTGAGCTGTGCCAGGGCAAGGGCTTCATCTGCGAGTTCTGCCAGAA
CACCACCGTGATCTTCCCCTTCCAGACTGCTACCTGCCGCACCTGCTCCGCCTGCAAAGCTTGCTTCCAC
AAGCAGTGCTTCCAGAGCAGCGAGTGCCCTAGATGTGCCCGTATTACTGCTCGTAGAAAACTCCTGGAAA
GTGTCGCCTCCGCCGCCACCATTGGAAGTGGATAA
